>Addgene plasmid #147284 | pAc5.1B-lambdaN-HA-DmPaip2-V5His6_Q | depositor full sequence | sequence record 289731 | Full Sequence
CTTCAAGGAATTAATTCTATATTCTAAAAACACAAATGATACTTCTAAAAAAAATCATGAATGGCATCAA
CTCTGAATCAAATCTTTGCAGATGCACCTACTTCTCATTTCCACTGTCACATCATTTTTCCAGATCTCGC
TGCCTGTTATGTGGCCCACAAACCAAGACACGTTTTATGGCCATTAAAGCTGGCTGATCGTCGCCAAACA
CCAAATACATATCAATATGTACATTCGAGAAAGAAGCGATCAAAGAAGCGTCTTCGGGCGAGTAGGAGAA
TGCGGAGGAGAAGGAGAACGAGCTGATCTAGTATCTCTCCACAATCCAATGCCAACTGACCAACTGGCCA
TATTCGGAGCAATTTGAAGCCAATTTCCATCGCCTGGCGATCGCTCCATTCTTGGCTATATGTTTTTCAC
CGTTCCCGGGGCCATTTTCAAAGACTCGTCGGTAAGATAAGATTGTGTCACTCGCTGTCTCTCTTCATTT
GTCGAAGAATGCTGAGGAATTTCGCGATGACGTCGGCGAGTATTTTGAAGAATGAGAATAATTTGTATTT
ATACGAAAATCAGTTAGTGGAATTTTCTACAAAAACATGTTATCTATAGATAATTTTGTTGCAAAATATG
TTGACTATGACAAAGATTGTATGTATATACCTTTAATGTATTCTCATTTTCTTATGTATTTATAATGGCA
ATGATGATACTGATGATATTTTAAGATGATGCCAGACCACAGGCTGATTTCTGCGTCTTTTGCCGAACGC
AGTGCATGTGCGGTTGTTGTTTTTTGGAATAGTTTCAATTTTCGGACTGTCCGCTTTGATTTCAGTTTCT
TGGCTTATTCAAAAAGCAAAGTAAAGCCAAAAAAGCGAGATGGCAATACCAAATGCGGCAAAACGGTAGT
GGAAGGAAAGGGGTGCGGGGCAGCGGAAGGAAGGGTGGGGCGGGGCGTGGCGGGGTCTGTGGCTGGGCGC
GACGTCACCGACGTTGGAGCCACTCCTTTGACCATGTGTGCGTGTGTGTATTATTCGTGTCTCGCCACTC
GCCGGTTGTTTTTTTCTTTTTATCTCGCTCTCTCTAGCGCCATCTCGTACGCATGCTCAACGCACCGCAT
GTTGCCGTGTCCTTTATGCGTCATTTTGGCTCGAAATAGGCAATTATTTAAACAAAGATTAGTCAACGAA
AACGCTAAAATAAATAAGTCTACAATATGGTTACTTATTGCCATGTGTGTGCAGCCAACGATAGCAACAA
AAGCAACAACACAGTGGCTTTCCCTCTTTCACTTTTTGTTTGCAAGCGCGTGCGAGCAAGACGGCACGAC
CGGCAAACGCAATTACGCTGACAAAGAGCAGACGAAGTTTTGGCCGAAAAACATCAAGGCGCCTGATACG
AATGCATTTGCAATAACAATTGCGATATTTAATATTGTTTATGAAGCTGTTTGACTTCAAAACACACAAA
AAAAAAAATAAAACAAATTATTTGAAAGAGAATTAGGAATCGGACAGCTTATCGTTACGGGCTAACAGCA
CACCGAGACGAAATAGCTTACCTGACGTCACAGCCTCTGGAAGAACTGCCGCCAAGCAGAGAGAGAGAGA
AAAAGAGGGAGAGCAGCTTAGACCGCATGTGCTTGTGTGTGAGGCGTCTCTCTCTTCGTCTCCTGTTTGC
GCAAACGCATAGACTGCACTGAGAAAATCGATTACCTATTTTTTATGAATGAATATTTGCACTATTACTA
TTCAAAACTATTAAGATAGCAATCACATTCAATAGCCAAATACTATACCACCTGAGCGATGCAACGAAAT
GATCAATTTGAGCAAAAATGCTGCATATTTAGGACGGCATCATTATAGAAATGCTTCTTGCTGTGTACTT
TTCTCTCGTCTGGCAGCTGTTTCGCCGTTATTGTTAAAACCGGCTTAAGTTAGGTGTGTTTTCTACGACT
AGTGATGCCCCTACTAGAAGATGTGTGTTGCACAAATGTCCCTGAATAACCAATTTGAAGTGCAGATAGC
AGTAAACGTAAGCTAATATGAATATTATTTAACTGTAATGTTTTAATATCGCTGGACATTACTAATAAAC
CCACTATAAACACATGTACATATGTATGTTTTGGCATACAATGAGTAGTTGGGGAAAAAATGTGTAAAAG
CACCGTGACCATCACAGCATAAAGATAACCAGCTGAAGTATCGAATATGAGTAACCCCCAAATTGAATCA
CATGCCGCAACTGATAGGACCCATGGAAGTACACTCTTCATGGCGATATACAAGACACACACAAGCACGA
ACACCCAGTTGCGGAGGAAATTCTCCGTAAATGAAAACCCAATCGGCGAACAATTCATACCCATATATGG
TAAAAGTTTTGAACGCGACTTGAGAGCGGAGAGCATTGCGGCTGATAAGGTTTTAGCGCTAAGCGGGCTT
TATAAAACGGGCTGCGGGACCAGTTTTCATATCACTACCGTTTGAGTTCTTGTGCTGTGTGGATACTCCT
CCCGACACAAAGCCGCTCCATCAGCCAGCAGTCGTCTAATCCAGAGACCCCGGATCGGGGTACCAACATG
GACGCACAAACACGACGACGTGAGCGTCGCGCTGAGAAACAAGCTCAATGGAAAGCTGCAAACGGTGGAT
CTCCTCCACATATGGCTTACCCATACGATGTTCCAGATTACGCTCCTCCAAGCTTGATGTTGTTAAAAGT
GCCATCTGTGGACTGGACGGATCAAATAATTTACGTAGTGGACGACGACGAGTCGCTGTCAGACATCGAC
GATGAGCCAGATTTTTCCGAATACATGTGGATGGAGAACGAGGAGGAGTTCGACAAGAACGAACTGCAAC
GGCTGGAGGAGGAAGAGATTATGCAGGAGTGTTTTGAAGCCATGATAGAAGACGAGCTGGAGGAGCAGAT
CAACGAATGGGAGAAGGCCAAGACGGACGAGCAGAACACGGCACTTTCCGCACTACCCAAGAGCCAGTGT
GATGTTGAAAAGTCTGTTCTGAATCCGATGGCTGATGAGTTTGTTCCGCGTTGTCATGTTATAGATTTCC
CTGCCTCACGCTCGAGTCTAGAGGGCCCGCGGTTCGAAGGTAAGCCTATCCCTAACCCTCTCCTCGGTCT
CGATTCTACGCGTACCGGTCATCATCACCATCACCATTGAGTTTAAACCCGCTGATCAGCCTCGACTGTG
CCTTCTAAGGCCTGAGCTCGCTGATCAGCCTCGATCGAGGATCCAGACATGATAAGATACATTGATGAGT
TTGGACAAACCACAACTAGAATGCAGTGAAAAAAATGCTTTATTTGTGAAATTTGTGATGCTATTGCTTT
ATTTGTAACCATTATAAGCTGCAATAAACAAGTTAACAACAACAATTGCATTCATTTTATGTTTCAGGTT
CAGGGGGAGGTGTGGGAGGTTTTTTAAAGCAAGTAAAACCTCTACAAATGTGGTATGGCTGATTATGATC
AGTCGACCGATGCCCTTGAGAGCCTTCAACCCAGTCAGCTCCTTCCGGTGGGCGCGGGGCATGACTATCG
TCGCCGCACTTATGACTGTCTTCTTTATCATGCAACTCGTAGGACAGGTGCCGGCAGCGCTCTGGGTCAT
TTTCGGCGAGGACCGCTTTCGCTGGAGCGCGACGATGATCGGCCTGTCGCTTGCGGTATTCGGAATCTTG
CACGCCCTCGCTCAAGCCTTCGTCACTGGTCCCGCCACCAAACGTTTCGGCGAGAAGCAGGCCATTATCG
CCGGCATGGCGGCCGACGCGCTGGGCTACGTCTTGCTGGCGTTCGCGACGCGAGGCTGGATGGCCTTCCC
CATTATGATTCTTCTCGCTTCCGGCGGCATCGGGATGCCCGCGTTGCAGGCCATGCTGTCCAGGCAGGTA
GATGACGACCATCAGGGACAGCTTCAAGGATCGCTCGCGGCTCTTACCAGCCAGCAAAAGGCCAGGAACC
GTAAAAAGGCCGCGTTGCTGGCGTTTTTCCATAGGCTCCGCCCCCCTGACGAGCATCACAAAAATCGACG
CTCAAGTCAGAGGTGGCGAAACCCGACAGGACTATAAAGATACCAGGCGTTTCCCCCTGGAAGCTCCCTC
GTGCGCTCTCCTGTTCCGACCCTGCCGCTTACCGGATACCTGTCCGCCTTTCTCCCTTCGGGAAGCGTGG
CGCTTTCTCAATGCTCACGCTGTAGGTATCTCAGTTCGGTGTAGGTCGTTCGCTCCAAGCTGGGCTGTGT
GCACGAACCCCCCGTTCAGCCCGACCGCTGCGCCTTATCCGGTAACTATCGTCTTGAGTCCAACCCGGTA
AGACACGACTTATCGCCACTGGCAGCAGCCACTGGTAACAGGATTAGCAGAGCGAGGTATGTAGGCGGTG
CTACAGAGTTCTTGAAGTGGTGGCCTAACTACGGCTACACTAGAAGGACAGTATTTGGTATCTGCGCTCT
GCTGAAGCCAGTTACCTTCGGAAAAAGAGTTGGTAGCTCTTGATCCGGCAAACAAACCACCGCTGGTAGC
GGTGGTTTTTTTGTTTGCAAGCAGCAGATTACGCGCAGAAAAAAAGGATCTCAAGAAGATCCTTTGATCT
TTTCTACGGGGTCTGACGCTCAGTGGAACGAAAACTCACGTTAAGGGATTTTGGTCATGAGATTATCAAA
AAGGATCTTCACCTAGATCCTTTTAAATTAAAAATGAAGTTTTAAATCAATCTAAAGTATATATGAGTAA
ACTTGGTCTGACAGTTACCAATGCTTAATCAGTGAGGCACCTATCTCAGCGATCTGTCTATTTCGTTCAT
CCATAGTTGCCTGACTCCCCGTCGTGTAGATAACTACGATACGGGAGGGCTTACCATCTGGCCCCAGTGC
TGCAATGATACCGCGAGACCCACGCTCACCGGCTCCAGATTTATCAGCAATAAACCAGCCAGCCGGAAGG
GCCGAGCGCAGAAGTGGTCCTGCAACTTTATCCGCCTCCATCCAGTCTATTAATTGTTGCCGGGAAGCTA
GAGTAAGTAGTTCGCCAGTTAATAGTTTGCGCAACGTTGTTGCCATTGCTGCAGGCATCGTGGTGTCACG
CTCGTCGTTTGGTATGGCTTCATTCAGCTCCGGTTCCCAACGATCAAGGCGAGTTACATGATCCCCCATG
TTGTGCAAAAAAGCGGTTAGCTCCTTCGGTCCTCCGATCGTTGTCAGAAGTAAGTTGGCCGCAGTGTTAT
CACTCATGGTTATGGCAGCACTGCATAATTCTCTTACTGTCATGCCATCCGTAAGATGCTTTTCTGTGAC
TGGTGAGTACTCAACCAAGTCATTCTGAGAATAGTGTATGCGGCGACCGAGTTGCTCTTGCCCGGCGTCA
ACACGGGATAATACCGCGCCACATAGCAGAACTTTAAAAGTGCTCATCATTGGAAAACGTTCTTCGGGGC
GAAAACTCTCAAGGATCTTACCGCTGTTGAGATCCAGTTCGATGTAACCCACTCGTGCACCCAACTGATC
TTCAGCATCTTTTACTTTCACCAGCGTTTCTGGGTGAGCAAAAACAGGAAGGCAAAATGCCGCAAAAAAG
GGAATAAGGGCGACACGGAAATGTTGAATACTCATACTCTTCCTTTTTCAATATTATTGAAGCATTTATC
AGGGTTATTGTCTCATGAGCGGATACATATTTGAATGTATTTAGAAAAATAAACAAATAGGGGTTCCGCG
CACATTTCCCCGAAAAGTGCCACCTGACGTCTAAGAAACCATTATTATCATGACATTAACCTATAAAAAT
AGGCGTATCACGAGGCCCTTTCGT
Features (pLannotate 1.2.2; 10 found; start..end, strand, type, name):
     56..2568    +  promoter       Ac5 promoter: Drosophila melanogaster actin 5C promoter
   2588..2653    +  CDS            N (fragment): REGN_LAMBD - Experimental evidence at protein level: Swiss-Prot protein existence level 1. Plays a role as a transcriptional antitermination factor that allows the virus to initiate its lytic phase. Activates expression of the delayed viral early genes by modifying host RNA polymerase (RNAP) into a form that is resistant to termination signals. This antitermination function requires the host NusA protein which serves to stabilize the interaction between antitermination protein N and host RNA polymerase. From Escherichia phage lambda (Bacteriophage lambda).
   2678..2704    +  CDS            3xHA (fragment): three tandem HA epitope tags
   3119..3160    +  CDS            V5 tag: epitope tag from simian virus 5
   3260..3394    -  polyA_signal   SV40 poly(A) signal: SV40 polyadenylation signal
   3417..3501    -  CDS            large T antigen (fragment): large T antigen from SV40 (simian virus 40)
   3502..3972    +  CDS            TcR (fragment): tetracycline efflux protein; tet; confers resistance to tetracycline
   4016..4604    -  rep_origin     ori: high-copy-number ColE1/pMB1/pBR322/pUC origin of replication
   4775..5635    -  CDS            AmpR: β-lactamase; bla; confers resistance to ampicillin, carbenicillin, and related antibiotics
   5636..5740    -  promoter       AmpR promoter: bla
