[The description below was written by a language model from this plasmid's Addgene catalogue record and pLannotate feature annotations shown in this document.]
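Description:
pAc5.1B-lambdaN-HA-DmPaip2-V5His6_Q is a 5,834 nt insect expression plasmid for producing Drosophila melanogaster Paip2 in fly cells. The catalogue lists the backbone as unknown, although the name points to a pAc5.1B-type vector, and the annotated features agree with that. A roughly 2.5 kb D. melanogaster actin 5C (Ac5) promoter provides strong constitutive transcription in insect cells, and an SV40 polyadenylation signal lies downstream of the expression cassette. In bacteria the plasmid is maintained through a ColE1/pUC-type origin and selected with ampicillin via the β-lactamase gene and its own promoter. The record describes it as low copy even though the origin is annotated as a high-copy type. Short fragments annotated as tetracycline resistance gene and SV40 large T antigen appear to be non-functional backbone remnants.

The open reading frame begins with a short fragment of the bacteriophage lambda N protein, followed by an HA epitope (annotated as a partial match to a 3xHA tag, so probably a single copy). The DmPaip2 coding sequence, taken from an NCBI reference mRNA according to the depositor, is not itself annotated but would occupy the gap between the HA and V5 features. A V5 tag follows, and the name indicates a His6 tag after it, which the feature table does not list. The record does not state whether the insert retains its stop codon, so it is unclear whether these C-terminal tags are translated.

The lambda N peptide binds boxB RNA hairpins, so fusions of this kind are generally used in tethering assays. In these assays the protein is recruited to a boxB-containing reporter mRNA to test its effect on translation or mRNA stability. The record itself gives the purpose only as insect expression of DmPaip2, and it notes that the depositor sequence may be theoretical.
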