Addgene plasmid #147284: pAc5.1B-lambdaN-HA-DmPaip2-V5His6_Q
Purpose: Insect Expression of DmPaip2
Depositing lab: Elisa Izaurralde. Depositing organization: Max Planck Institute for Developmental Biology.
Backbone
  Vector backbone: Unknown
  Vector type: Insect Expression
Growth in bacteria
  Bacterial resistance: Ampicillin, 100 μg/mL
  Growth temperature: 37°C
  Growth strain: DH5alpha
  Copy number: Low Copy
Gene/Insert
  Gene/Insert name: DmPaip2
  Species: D. melanogaster (fly)
  Cloning method: Unknown
Terms and licenses: Academic/Nonprofit Terms; Industry Terms: Not Available to Industry
Depositor comments: ORF extracted from NCBI:NM_079610.2 Plasmids from this collection were made available to the research community and donated after the lab closed. Please note that the sequence provided by the depositing laboratory may be theoretical/predicted or based on Sanger sequencing results. There may be discrepancies between sequencing results obtained by Addgene and the depositor sequence. If an Addgene verified sequence is not available, please contact before placing your order to request that our lab fully sequence the plasmid.
How to cite: pAc5.1B-lambdaN-HA-DmPaip2-V5His6_Q was a gift from Elisa Izaurralde (Addgene plasmid # 147284 ; http://n2t.net/addgene:147284 ; RRID:Addgene_147284)
